>Addgene plasmid #216998 | pET26b(modified)-J-Sm | addgene full sequence | sequence record 445870 | Addgene NGS Result
TTGGCGAATGGG
[124 nt withheld, positions 13-136]
C
[91 nt withheld, positions 138-228]
A
[49 nt withheld, positions 230-278]
CCTTTGACGTTGGAGTCCACGTTCTTT
[37 nt withheld, positions 306-342]
ACCCTATCTCGGTCTATTCTTTTGATTTATAAGGGATTTTGCCGATTTCGGCCTATTGGTTAAAAAATGA
GCTGATTTAACAAAAATTTAACGCGAATTTTAACAAAATATTAACGCTTACAATTTAGGTGGCACTTTTC
GGGGAAATGTGCGCGGAACCCCTATTTGTTTATTTTTCTAAATACATTCAAATATGTATCCGCTCATGAA
TTAATTCTTAGAAAAACTCATCGAGCATCAAATGAAACTGCAATTTATTCATATCAGGATTATCAATACC
ATATTTTTGAAAAAGCCGTTTCTGTAATGAAGGAGAAAACTCACCGAGGCAGTTCCATAGGATGGCAAGA
TCCTGGTATCGGTCTGCGATTCCGACTCGTCCAACATCAATACAACCTATTAATTTCCCCTCGTCAAAAA
TAAGGTTATCAAGTGAGAAATCACCATGAGTGACGACTGAATCCGGTGAGAATGGCAAAAGTTTATGCAT
TTCTTTCCAGACTTGTTCAACAGGCCAGCCATTACGCTCGTCATCAAAATCACTCGCATCAACCAAACCG
TTATTCATTCGTGATTGCGCCTGAGCGAGACGAAATACGCGATCGCTGTTAAAAGGACAATTACAAACAG
GAATCGAATGCAACCGGCGCAGGAACACTGCCAGCGCATCAACAATATTTTCACCTGAATCAGGATATTC
TTCTAATACCTGGAATGCTGTTTTCCCGGGGATCGCAGTGGTGAGTAACCATGCATCATCAGGAGTACGG
ATAAAATGCTTGATGGTCGGAAGAGGCATAAATTCCGTCAGCCAGTTTAGTCTGACCATCTCATCTGTAA
CATCATTGGCAACGCTACCTTTGCCATGTTTCAGAAACAACTCTGGCGCATCGGGCTTCCCATACAATCG
ATAGATTGTCGCACCTGATTGCCCGACATTATCGCGAGCCCATTTATACCCATATAAATCAGCATCCATG
TTGGAATTTAATCGCGGCCTAGAGCAAGACGTTTCCCGTTGAATATGGCTCATAACACCCCTTGTATTAC
TGTTTATGTAAGCAGACAGTTTTATTGTTCATGACCAAAATCCCTTAACGTGAGTTTTCGTTCCACTGAG
CGTCAGACCCCGTAGAAAAGATCAAAGGATCTTCTTGAGATCGTTTTGGTCTGCGCGTAATCTCTTGCTC
TGAAAACGAAAAAACCGCCTTGCAGGGCGGTTTTTCGAAGGTTCTCTGAACTACCAACTCTTTGAACCGA
GGTAACTGGCTTGGAGGAGCGCAGTCACCAAAACTTGTCCTTTCAGTTTAGCCTTAACCGGCGCATGACT
TCAAGACTAACTCCTCTAAATCAATTACCAGTGGCTGCTGCCAGTGGTGCTTTTGCATGTCTTTCCGGGT
TGGACTCAAGACGATAGTTACCGGATAAGGCGCAGCGGTCGGACTGAACGGGGGGTTCGTGCATACAGTC
CAGCTTGGAGCGAACTGCCTACCCGGAACTGAGTGTCAGGCGTGGAATGAGACAAACGCGGCCATAACAG
CGGAATGACACCGGTAAACCGAAAGGCAGGAACAGGAGAGCGCACGAGGGAGCCGCCAGGGGGAAACGCC
TGGTATCTTTATAGTCCTGTCGGGTTTCGCCACCACTGATTTGAGCGTCAGATTTCGTGATGCTTGTCAG
GGGGGCGGAGCCTATGGAAAAACGTATGGAAAAACGCCAGCAACGCGGCCTTTTTACGGTTCCTGGCCTT
TTGCTGGCCTTTTGCTCACATGTTCTTTCCTGCGTTATCCCCTGATTCTGTGGATAACCGTATTACCGCC
TTTGAGTGAGCTGATACCGCTCGCCGCAGCCGAACGACCGAGCGCAGCGAGTCAGTGAGCGAGGAAGCGG
AAGAGCGCCTGATGCGGTATTTTCTCCTTACGCATCTGTGCGGTATTTCACACCGCAATGGTGCACTCTC
AGTACAATCTGCTCTGATGCCGCATAGTTAAGCCAGTATACACTCCGCTATCGCTACGTGACTGGGTCAT
GGCTGCGCCCCGACACCCGCCAACACCCGCTGACGCGCCCTGACGGGCTTGTCTGCTCCCGGCATCCGCT
TACAGACAAGCTGTGACCGTCTCCGGGAGCTGCATGTGTCAGAGGTTTTCACCGTCATCACCGAAACGCG
CGAGGCAGCTGCGGTAAAGCTCATCAGCGTGGTCGTGAAGCGATTCACAGATGTCTGCCTGTTCATCCGC
GTCCAGCTCGTTGAGTTTCTCCAGAAGCGTTAATGTCTGGCTTCTGATAAAGCGGGCCATGTTAAGGGCG
GTTTTTTCCTGTTTGGTCACTGATGCCTCCGTGTAAGGGGGATTTCTGTTCATGGGGGTAATGATACCGA
TGAAACGAGAGAGGATGCTCACGATACGGGTTACTGATGATGAACATGCCCGGTTACTGGAACGTTGTGA
GGGTAAACAACTGGCGGTATGGATGCGGCGGGACCAGAGAAAAATCACTCAGGGTCAATGCCAGCGCTTC
GTTAATACAGATGTAGGTGTTCCACAGGGTAGCCAGCAGCATCCTGCGATGCAGATCCGGAACATAATGG
TGCAGGGCGCTGACTTCCGCGTTTCCAGACTTTACGAAACACGGAAACCGAAGACCATTCATGTTGTTGC
TCAGGTCGCAGACGTTTTGCAGCAGCAGTCGCTTCACGTTCGCTCGCGTATCGGTGATTCATTCTGCTAA
CCAGTAAGGCAACCCCGCCAGCCTAGCCGGGTCCTCAACGACAGGAGCACGATCATGCGCACCCGTGGGG
CCGCCATGCCGGCGATAATGGCCTGCTTCTCGCCGAAACGTTTGGTGGCGGGACCAGTGACGAAGGCTTG
AGCGAGGGCGTGCAAGATTCCGAATACCGCAAGCGACAGGCCGATCATCGTCGCGCTCCAGCGAAAGCGG
TCCTCGCCGAAAATGACCCAGAGCGCTGCCGGCACCTGTCCTACGAGTTGCATGATAAAGAAGACAGTCA
TAAGTGCGGCGACGATAGTCATGCCCCGCGCCCACCGGAAGGAGCTGACTGGGTTGAAGGCTCTCAAGGG
CATCGGTCGAGATCCCGGTGCCTAATGAGTGAGCTAACTTACATTAATTGCGTTGCGCTCACTGCCCGCT
TTCCAGTCGGGAAACCTGTCGTGCCAGCTGCATTAATGAATCGGCCAACGCGCGGGGAGAGGCGGTTTGC
GTATTGGGCGCCAGGGTGGTTTTTCTTTTCACCAGTGAGACGGGCAACAGCTGATTGCCCTTCACCGCCT
GGCCCTGAGAGAGTTGCAGCAAGCGGTCCACGCTGGTTTGCCCCAGCAGGCGAAAATCCTGTTTGATGGT
GGTTAACGGCGGGATATAACATGAGCTGTCTTCGGTATCGTCGTATCCCACTACCGAGATATCCGCACCA
ACGCGCAGCCCGGACTCGGTAATGGCGCGCATTGCGCCCAGCGCCATCTGATCGTTGGCAACCAGCATCG
CAGTGGGAACGATGCCCTCATTCAGCATTTGCATGGTTTGTTGAAAACCGGACATGGCACTCCAGTCGCC
TTCCCGTTCCGCTATCGGCTGAATTTGATTGCGAGTGAGATATTTATGCCAGCCAGCCAGACGCAGACGC
GCCGAGACAGAACTTAATGGGCCCGCTAACAGCGCGATTTGCTGGTGACCCAATGCGACCAGATGCTCCA
CGCCCAGTCGCGTACCGTCTTCATGGGAGAAAATAATACTGTTGATGGGTGTCTGGTCAGAGACATCAAG
AAATAACGCCGGAACATTAGTGCAGGCAGCTTCCACAGCAATGGCATCCTGGTCATCCAGCGGATAGTTA
ATGATCAGCCCACTGACGCGTTGCGCGAGAAGATTGTGCACCGCCGCTTTACAGGCTTCGACGCCGCTTC
GTTCTACCATCGACACCACCACGCTGGCACCCAGTTGATCGGCGCGAGATTTAATCGCCGCGACAATTTG
CGACGGCGCGTGCAGGGCCAGACTGGAGGTGGCAACGCCAATCAGCAACGACTGTTTGCCCGCCAGTTGT
TGTGCCACGCGGTTGGGAATGTAATTCAGCTCCGCCATCGCCGCTTCCACTTTTTCCCGCGTTTTCGCAG
AAACGTGGCTGGCCTGGTTCACCACGCGGGAAACGGTCTGATAAGAGACACCGGCATACTCTGCGACATC
GTATAACGTTACTGGTTTCACATTCACCACCCTGAATTGACTCTCTTCCGGGCGCTATCATGCCATACCG
CGAAAGGTTTTGCGCCATTCGATGGTGTCCGGGATCTCGACGCTCTCCCTTATGCGACTCCTGCATTAGG
AAGCAGCCCAGTAGTAGGTTGAGGCCGTTGAGCACCGCCGCCGCAAGGAATGGTGCATGCAAGGAGATGG
CGCCCAACAGTCCCCCGGCCACGGGGCCTGCCACCATACCCACGCCGAAACAAGCGCTCATGAGCCCGAA
GTGGCGAGCCCGATCTTCCCCATCGGTGATGTCGGCGATATAGGCGCCAGCAACCGCACCTGTGGCGCCG
GTGATGCCGGCCACGATGCGTCCGGCGTAGAGGATCGAGATCTCGATCCCGCGAAATTAATACGACTCAC
TATAGGGGAATTGTGAGCGGATAACAATTCCCCTCTAGAAATAATTTTGTTTAACTTTAAGAAGGAGATA
TACATATGGCAGTCGAACATAATATGCAGTCAAGTACGATTGTAGATGTGCTCGAAAAGATTTTGGATAA
AGGAGTCGTTATAGCGGGGGACATCACCGTAGGAATTGCAGATGTCGAGCTATTAACGATAAAGATCCGC
TTGATTGTGGCTTCGGTTGATAAGGCAAAAGAAATCGGCATGGACTGGTGGGAAAATGATCCGTATCTCA
GTTCAAAAGGAGCCAATAACAAAGCGCTCGAAGAAGAAAATAAAATGCTGCATGAGCGGTTAAAAACGCT
TGAAGAAAAAATAGAAACGAAACGTGTTTCTCAAGGCAGTTCAGGTGGTGGCGGGAGCGGAGGTGGAGGC
TCGAGCGGTGTGACCGGCTACCGGCTGTTCGAGGAGATTCTGTGAGGCTGTTTTGGCGGATGAGAGAAGA
TTGAGATCCGGCTGCTAACAAAGCCCGAAAGGAAGCTGAGTTGGCTGCTGCCACCGCTGAGCAATAACTA
GCATAACCCCTTGGGGCCTCTAAACGGGTCTTGAGGGGTTTTTTGCTGAAAGGAGGAACTATATCCGGA
Features (pLannotate 1.2.2; 19 found; start..end, strand, type, name):
     13..441     +  rep_origin     f1 ori (sequence partly withheld): f1 bacteriophage origin of replication; arrow indicates direction of (+) strand synthesis
    494..551     +  promoter       AmpR promoter (fragment): bla
    560..1375    -  CDS            KanR: aminoglycoside phosphotransferase; aph(3')-Ia; confers resistance to kanamycin in bacteria or G418 (Geneticin®) in eukaryotes
   1497..2042    +  rep_origin     p15A ori: Plasmids containing the medium-copy-number p15A origin of replication can be propagated in E. coli cells that contain a second plasmid with the ColE1 origin.
   2102..2235    +  rep_origin     RSF ori (fragment): Plasmids containing the RSF 1030 origin of replication can be propagated in E. coli cells that contain additional plasmids with compatible origins.
   2240..2379    -  misc_feature   bom: basis of mobility region from pBR322
   2481..2672    -  CDS            rop: Rop protein, which maintains plasmids at low copy number; rop
   2689..3069    +  CDS            YPB1_ECOLX: Protein predicted: Swiss-Prot protein existence level 4. From Escherichia coli.
   3141..3432    -  CDS            TcR (fragment): tetracycline efflux protein; tet; confers resistance to tetracycline
   3447..3468    -  protein_bind   CAP binding site: CAP binding activates transcription in the presence of cAMP. E. coli catabolite activator protein
   3481..4563    -  CDS            lacI: lac repressor; lacI; The lac repressor binds to the lac operator to inhibit transcription in E. coli. This inhibition can be relieved by adding lactose or isopropyl-β-D-thiogalactopyranoside (IPTG).
   4564..4641    -  promoter       lacI promoter: lacI
   4649..4928    -  CDS            TcR (fragment): tetracycline efflux protein; tet; confers resistance to tetracycline
   4950..4968    +  promoter       T7 promoter: promoter for bacteriophage T7 RNA polymerase
   4969..4993    +  protein_bind   lac operator: The lac repressor binds to the lac operator to inhibit transcription in E. coli. This inhibition can be relieved by adding lactose or isopropyl-β-D-thiogalactopyranoside (IPTG). lac repressor encoded by lacI
   5008..5030    +  RBS            RBS: efficient ribosome binding site from bacteriophage T7 gene 10 (Olins and Rangwala, 1989)
   5038..5337    +  CDS            gvpJ: GVPJ_BACME - Protein inferred from homology: Swiss-Prot protein existence level 3. Gas vesicles are small, hollow, gas filled protein structures that are found in several microbial planktonic microorganisms. They allow the positioning of the organism at the favorable depth for growth. This protein could be important for the shape determination of the gas vesicle. From Bacillus megaterium.
   5463..5512    +  CDS            SET1 (fragment): solubility-enhancement tag derived from T7 phage gene 10B
   5520..5567    +  terminator     T7 terminator: transcription terminator for bacteriophage T7 RNA polymerase
