[The description below was written by a language model from this plasmid's Addgene catalogue record and pLannotate feature annotations shown in this document.]
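Description:
pET26b(modified)-J-Sm is a bacterial expression plasmid of about 5.6 kb, built on a modified pET26b backbone, that produces the gas vesicle protein GvpJ from Priestia (formerly Bacillus) megaterium joined through a linker to the Small BiT fragment of split NanoLuc luciferase at its C terminus. The fusion was assembled by Gibson cloning. It sits in a standard pET expression cassette: a T7 promoter followed by a lac operator, the strong T7 gene 10 ribosome binding site, the gvpJ coding sequence, and a T7 terminator. A plasmid-borne lacI gene under its own promoter supplies lac repressor, so transcription depends on a host providing T7 RNA polymerase and is induced with IPTG. The automated annotation does not label the linker or Small BiT. These presumably lie in the unannotated stretch between gvpJ and the terminator, where only a short fragment resembling a T7 gene 10B-derived solubility tag is flagged.

Selection is by kanamycin through the aph(3')-Ia gene. The "modified" backbone appears to reflect a change of replicon. The feature table shows a p15A origin, along with a fragment of the RSF origin, the bom and rop elements, an f1 phage origin and leftover tetracycline-resistance fragments. The record lists the plasmid as low copy. A p15A origin is compatible with ColE1-type plasmids, which would allow co-maintenance with a partner plasmid, although the record does not describe one. The associated study is a systematic survey of protein-protein interactions in gas vesicle assembly. In that context, this construct serves as the Small BiT half of a split-luciferase complementation assay, in which luminescence is restored when GvpJ binds a protein carrying the complementary large fragment.
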