Addgene plasmid #216998: pET26b(modified)-J-Sm
Purpose: Expression of GvpJ-Linker-Small BiT
Depositing lab: George Lu. Depositing organization: Rice University. Publication: Elucidating the assembly of gas vesicles by systematic protein-protein interaction analysis. Iburg M, Anderson AP, Wong VT, Anton ED, He A, Lu GJ. EMBO J. 2024 Oct;43(19):4156-4172. doi: 10.1038/s44318-024-00178-2. Epub 2024 Sep 3. PubMed 39227754.
Backbone
  Vector backbone: pET26b
  Vector type: Bacterial Expression
Growth in bacteria
  Bacterial resistance: Kanamycin, 50 μg/mL
  Growth temperature: 30°C
  Growth strain: DH5alpha
  Copy number: Low Copy
Gene/Insert
  Gene/Insert name: GvpJ-Linker-Small BiT
  Species: Synthetic; Priestia megaterium
  Tag / fusion protein: Split Nanoluciferase SmallBiT (C terminal on insert)
  Cloning method: Gibson Cloning
Terms and licenses: Academic/Nonprofit Terms; Industry Terms: Not Available to Industry
Depositor comments: Please visit https://www.biorxiv.org/content/10.1101/2023.07.23.550228v1 for bioRxiv preprint.
How to cite: pET26b(modified)-J-Sm was a gift from George Lu (Addgene plasmid # 216998 ; http://n2t.net/addgene:216998 ; RRID:Addgene_216998)
